Addgene plasmid #237891: pX601-AAV-CMV-NLS-SaCas9-NLS-3xHA-bGHpA;U6-Cre-2
Purpose: Cre-KO AAV vector#2 containing SaCas9 and its sgRNA targeting Cre
Depositing lab: Rui Lin. Depositing organization: National Institute of Biological Sciences, Beijing. Publication: Ultrabright chemical labeling enables rapid neural connectivity profiling in large tissue samples. Zhong S, Zhang X, Gao X, Li Z, Huang L, Guo Q, Gong R, Ren J, Luo M, Lin R. Neuron. 2025 Sep 18:S0896-6273(25)00657-9. doi: 10.1016/j.neuron.2025.08.022. PubMed 40972576.
Backbone
  Vector backbone: pX601
  Total vector size (bp): 7449
  Vector type: Mammalian Expression, AAV, CRISPR
Growth in bacteria
  Bacterial resistance: Ampicillin, 100 μg/mL
  Growth temperature: 37°C
  Growth strain: NEB Stable
  Copy number: High Copy
Gene/Insert
  Gene/Insert name: sgRNA-Cre
  Species: Synthetic
  Insert size (bp): 22
  Promoter: U6
  Cloning method: Unknown
  Sequencing primers: 5′ GACTATCATATGCTTACCGT
Terms and licenses: Academic/Nonprofit Terms; Industry Terms: Not Available to Industry
How to cite: pX601-AAV-CMV-NLS-SaCas9-NLS-3xHA-bGHpA;U6-Cre-2 was a gift from Rui Lin (Addgene plasmid # 237891 ; http://n2t.net/addgene:237891 ; RRID:Addgene_237891)
