[The description below was written by a language model from this plasmid's Addgene catalogue record and pLannotate feature annotations shown in this document.]
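Description:
pX601-AAV-CMV-NLS-SaCas9-NLS-3xHA-bGHpA;U6-Cre-2 is a 7,449 bp all-in-one AAV transfer plasmid built on the pX601 backbone. It carries both the Staphylococcus aureus Cas9 nuclease and a single guide RNA directed against the Cre recombinase gene. In bacteria it is maintained through a high-copy ColE1/pUC-type origin and selected with ampicillin via the β-lactamase gene. An f1 phage origin is also present, and short bom and rop fragments remain as backbone remnants.

The payload lies between AAV2 inverted terminal repeats, which allow the cassette to be replicated and packaged into recombinant AAV particles when helper functions are supplied. One ITR is annotated in full, while the other is detected only as short fragments in the sequencing result. Within the ITRs, the CMV enhancer and immediate-early promoter drive the SaCas9 coding sequence. This is followed in frame by a nucleoplasmin bipartite nuclear localization signal and a 3xHA epitope tag for detection, and it ends at a bovine growth hormone polyadenylation signal. The construct name also indicates an N-terminal NLS, although the feature table does not annotate it separately. Downstream, a human U6 RNA polymerase III promoter transcribes a 22 bp synthetic spacer targeting Cre, fused to the SaCas9-specific guide RNA scaffold. The compact size of SaCas9 is what allows the nuclease and guide to fit together in a single AAV genome.

The record describes this as the second of a set of Cre-knockout AAV vectors. It is intended to disrupt a Cre coding sequence in transduced mammalian cells and so eliminate Cre activity. It was deposited with a study on neural connectivity profiling, but the record does not state the specific experimental application there.
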