Features (pLannotate 1.2.2; 20 found; start..end, strand, type, name):
   2313..2360    +  CDS            nucleoplasmin NLS: bipartite nuclear localization signal from nucleoplasmin
   2367..2383    +  CDS            3xHA (fragment): three tandem HA epitope tags
   2394..2410    +  CDS            3xHA (fragment): three tandem HA epitope tags
   2421..2449    +  CDS            3xHA (fragment): three tandem HA epitope tags
   2481..2592    +  polyA_signal   bGH poly(A) signal: bovine growth hormone polyadenylation signal
   2695..2935    +  promoter       U6 promoter: RNA polymerase III promoter for human U6 snRNA
   2967..3042    +  misc_RNA       Sa gRNA scaffold: guide RNA scaffold for the Staphylococcus aureus CRISPR/Cas9 system
   3056..3196    +  repeat_region  AAV2 ITR: inverted terminal repeat of adeno-associated virus serotype 2 inverted
   3201..3252    -  misc_feature   bom (fragment): basis of mobility region from pBR322
   3271..3726    +  rep_origin     f1 ori (sequence partly withheld): f1 bacteriophage origin of replication; arrow indicates direction of (+) strand synthesis
   3727..3776    -  misc_feature   bom (fragment): basis of mobility region from pBR322
   3878..3913    -  CDS            rop (fragment): Rop protein, which maintains plasmids at low copy number; rop
   4008..4112    +  promoter       AmpR promoter: bla
   4113..4973    +  CDS            AmpR: β-lactamase; bla; confers resistance to ampicillin, carbenicillin, and related antibiotics
   5144..5732    +  rep_origin     ori: high-copy-number ColE1/pMB1/pBR322/pUC origin of replication
   5805..5832    +  repeat_region  AAV2 ITR (fragment): inverted terminal repeat of adeno-associated virus serotype 2 inverted
   5861..5888    +  repeat_region  AAV2 ITR (fragment): inverted terminal repeat of adeno-associated virus serotype 2 inverted
   5947..6326    +  enhancer       CMV enhancer: human cytomegalovirus immediate early enhancer
   6327..6530    +  promoter       CMV promoter: human cytomegalovirus (CMV) immediate early promoter
   6606..2312    +  CDS            cas9 (across the origin): CAS9_STAAU - Experimental evidence at protein level: Swiss-Prot protein existence level 1. CRISPR (clustered regularly interspaced short palindromic repeat) is an adaptive immune system that provides protection against mobile genetic elements (viruses, transposable elements and conjugative plasmids). CRISPR clusters contain spacers, sequences complementary to antecedent mobile elements, and target invading nucleic acids. CRISPR clusters are transcribed and processed into CRISPR RNA (crRNA). In type II CRISPR systems correct processing of pre-crRNA requires a trans- encoded small RNA (tracrRNA)
>Addgene plasmid #237891 | pX601-AAV-CMV-NLS-SaCas9-NLS-3xHA-bGHpA;U6-Cre-2 | addgene full sequence | sequence record 481799 | Addgene NGS Result
TCATCGAGAACGTGTTCAAGCAGAAGAAGAAGCCCACCCTGAAGCAGATCGCCAAAGAAATCCTCGTGAA
CGAAGAGGATATTAAGGGCTACAGAGTGACCAGCACCGGCAAGCCCGAGTTCACCAACCTGAAGGTGTAC
CACGACATCAAGGACATTACCGCCCGGAAAGAGATTATTGAGAACGCCGAGCTGCTGGATCAGATTGCCA
AGATCCTGACCATCTACCAGAGCAGCGAGGACATCCAGGAAGAACTGACCAATCTGAACTCCGAGCTGAC
CCAGGAAGAGATCGAGCAGATCTCTAATCTGAAGGGCTATACCGGCACCCACAACCTGAGCCTGAAGGCC
ATCAACCTGATCCTGGACGAGCTGTGGCACACCAACGACAACCAGATCGCTATCTTCAACCGGCTGAAGC
TGGTGCCCAAGAAGGTGGACCTGTCCCAGCAGAAAGAGATCCCCACCACCCTGGTGGACGACTTCATCCT
GAGCCCCGTCGTGAAGAGAAGCTTCATCCAGAGCATCAAAGTGATCAACGCCATCATCAAGAAGTACGGC
CTGCCCAACGACATCATTATCGAGCTGGCCCGCGAGAAGAACTCCAAGGACGCCCAGAAAATGATCAACG
AGATGCAGAAGCGGAACCGGCAGACCAACGAGCGGATCGAGGAAATCATCCGGACCACCGGCAAAGAGAA
CGCCAAGTACCTGATCGAGAAGATCAAGCTGCACGACATGCAGGAAGGCAAGTGCCTGTACAGCCTGGAA
GCCATCCCTCTGGAAGATCTGCTGAACAACCCCTTCAACTATGAGGTGGACCACATCATCCCCAGAAGCG
TGTCCTTCGACAACAGCTTCAACAACAAGGTGCTCGTGAAGCAGGAAGAAAACAGCAAGAAGGGCAACCG
GACCCCATTCCAGTACCTGAGCAGCAGCGACAGCAAGATCAGCTACGAAACCTTCAAGAAGCACATCCTG
AATCTGGCCAAGGGCAAGGGCAGAATCAGCAAGACCAAGAAAGAGTATCTGCTGGAAGAACGGGACATCA
ACAGGTTCTCCGTGCAGAAAGACTTCATCAACCGGAACCTGGTGGATACCAGATACGCCACCAGAGGCCT
GATGAACCTGCTGCGGAGCTACTTCAGAGTGAACAACCTGGACGTGAAAGTGAAGTCCATCAATGGCGGC
TTCACCAGCTTTCTGCGGCGGAAGTGGAAGTTTAAGAAAGAGCGGAACAAGGGGTACAAGCACCACGCCG
AGGACGCCCTGATCATTGCCAACGCCGATTTCATCTTCAAAGAGTGGAAGAAACTGGACAAGGCCAAAAA
AGTGATGGAAAACCAGATGTTCGAGGAAAAGCAGGCCGAGAGCATGCCCGAGATCGAAACCGAGCAGGAG
TACAAAGAGATCTTCATCACCCCCCACCAGATCAAGCACATTAAGGACTTCAAGGACTACAAGTACAGCC
ACCGGGTGGACAAGAAGCCTAATAGAGAGCTGATTAACGACACCCTGTACTCCACCCGGAAGGACGACAA
GGGCAACACCCTGATCGTGAACAATCTGAACGGCCTGTACGACAAGGACAATGACAAGCTGAAAAAGCTG
ATCAACAAGAGCCCCGAAAAGCTGCTGATGTACCACCACGACCCCCAGACCTACCAGAAACTGAAGCTGA
TTATGGAACAGTACGGCGACGAGAAGAATCCCCTGTACAAGTACTACGAGGAAACCGGGAACTACCTGAC
CAAGTACTCCAAAAAGGACAACGGCCCCGTGATCAAGAAGATTAAGTATTACGGCAACAAACTGAACGCC
CATCTGGACATCACCGACGACTACCCCAACAGCAGAAACAAGGTCGTGAAGCTGTCCCTGAAGCCCTACA
GATTCGACGTGTACCTGGACAATGGCGTGTACAAGTTCGTGACCGTGAAGAATCTGGATGTGATCAAAAA
AGAAAACTACTACGAAGTGAATAGCAAGTGCTATGAGGAAGCTAAGAAGCTGAAGAAGATCAGCAACCAG
GCCGAGTTTATCGCCTCCTTCTACAACAACGATCTGATCAAGATCAACGGCGAGCTGTATAGAGTGATCG
GCGTGAACAACGACCTGCTGAACCGGATCGAAGTGAACATGATCGACATCACCTACCGCGAGTACCTGGA
AAACATGAACGACAAGAGGCCCCCCAGGATCATTAAGACAATCGCCTCCAAGACCCAGAGCATTAAGAAG
TACAGCACAGACATTCTGGGCAACCTGTATGAAGTGAAATCTAAGAAGCACCCTCAGATCATCAAAAAGG
GCAAAAGGCCGGCGGCCACGAAAAAGGCCGGCCAGGCAAAAAAGAAAAAGGGATCCTACCCATACGATGT
TCCAGATTACGCTTACCCATACGATGTTCCAGATTACGCTTACCCATACGATGTTCCAGATTACGCTTAA
GAATTCCTAGAGCTCGCTGATCAGCCTCGACTGTGCCTTCTAGTTGCCAGCCATCTGTTGTTTGCCCCTC
CCCCGTGCCTTCCTTGACCCTGGAAGGTGCCACTCCCACTGTCCTTTCCTAATAAAATGAGGAAATTGCA
TCGCATTGTCTGAGTAGGTGTCATTCTATTCTGGGGGGTGGGGTGGGGCAGGACAGCAAGGGGGAGGATT
GGGAAGAGAATAGCAGGCATGCTGGGGAGGTACCGAGGGCCTATTTCCCATGATTCCTTCATATTTGCAT
ATACGATACAAGGCTGTTAGAGAGATAATTGGAATTAATTTGACTGTAAACACAAAGATATTAGTACAAA
ATACGTGACGTAGAAAGTAATAATTTCTTGGGTAGTTTGCAGTTTTAAAATTATGTTTTAAAATGGACTA
TCATATGCTTACCGTAACTTGAAAGTATTTCGATTTCTTGGCTTTATATATCTTGTGGAAAGGACGAAAC
ACCGATGCTGTTTCACTGGTTATGCGGTTTTAGTACTCTGGAAACAGAATCTACTAAAACAAGGCAAAAT
GCCGTGTTTATCTCGTCAACTTGTTGGCGAGATTTTTGCGGCCGCAGGAACCCCTAGTGATGGAGTTGGC
CACTCCCTCTCTGCGCGCTCGCTCGCTCACTGAGGCCGGGCGACCAAAGGTCGCCCGACGCCCGGGCTTT
GCCCGGGCGGCCTCAGTGAGCGAGCGAGCGCGCAGCTGCCTGCAGGGGCGCCTGATGCGGTATTTTCTCC
TTACGCATCTGTGCGGTATTTCACACCGCATA
[95 nt withheld, positions 3253-3347]
T
[46 nt withheld, positions 3349-3394]
C
[141 nt withheld, positions 3396-3536]
CCTTTGACGTTGGAGTCCACGTTCTTT
[37 nt withheld, positions 3564-3600]
ACTCTATCTCGGGCTATTCTTTTGATTTATAAGGGATTTTGCCGATTTCGGTCTATTGGTTAAAAAATGA
GCTGATTTAACAAAAATTTAACGCGAATTTTAACAAAATATTAACGTTTACAATTTTATGGTGCACTCTC
AGTACAATCTGCTCTGATGCCGCATAGTTAAGCCAGCCCCGACACCCGCCAACACCCGCTGACGCGCCCT
GACGGGCTTGTCTGCTCCCGGCATCCGCTTACAGACAAGCTGTGACCGTCTCCGGGAGCTGCATGTGTCA
GAGGTTTTCACCGTCATCACCGAAACGCGCGAGACGAAAGGGCCTCGTGATACGCCTATTTTTATAGGTT
AATGTCATGATAATAATGGTTTCTTAGACGTCAGGTGGCACTTTTCGGGGAAATGTGCGCGGAACCCCTA
TTTGTTTATTTTTCTAAATACATTCAAATATGTATCCGCTCATGAGACAATAACCCTGATAAATGCTTCA
ATAATATTGAAAAAGGAAGAGTATGAGTATTCAACATTTCCGTGTCGCCCTTATTCCCTTTTTTGCGGCA
TTTTGCCTTCCTGTTTTTGCTCACCCAGAAACGCTGGTGAAAGTAAAAGATGCTGAAGATCAGTTGGGTG
CACGAGTGGGTTACATCGAACTGGATCTCAACAGCGGTAAGATCCTTGAGAGTTTTCGCCCCGAAGAACG
TTTTCCAATGATGAGCACTTTTAAAGTTCTGCTATGTGGCGCGGTATTATCCCGTATTGACGCCGGGCAA
GAGCAACTCGGTCGCCGCATACACTATTCTCAGAATGACTTGGTTGAGTACTCACCAGTCACAGAAAAGC
ATCTTACGGATGGCATGACAGTAAGAGAATTATGCAGTGCTGCCATAACCATGAGTGATAACACTGCGGC
CAACTTACTTCTGACAACGATCGGAGGACCGAAGGAGCTAACCGCTTTTTTGCACAACATGGGGGATCAT
GTAACTCGCCTTGATCGTTGGGAACCGGAGCTGAATGAAGCCATACCAAACGACGAGCGTGACACCACGA
TGCCTGTAGCAATGGCAACAACGTTGCGCAAACTATTAACTGGCGAACTACTTACTCTAGCTTCCCGGCA
ACAATTAATAGACTGGATGGAGGCGGATAAAGTTGCAGGACCACTTCTGCGCTCGGCCCTTCCGGCTGGC
TGGTTTATTGCTGATAAATCTGGAGCCGGTGAGCGTGGAAGCCGCGGTATCATTGCAGCACTGGGGCCAG
ATGGTAAGCCCTCCCGTATCGTAGTTATCTACACGACGGGGAGTCAGGCAACTATGGATGAACGAAATAG
ACAGATCGCTGAGATAGGTGCCTCACTGATTAAGCATTGGTAACTGTCAGACCAAGTTTACTCATATATA
CTTTAGATTGATTTAAAACTTCATTTTTAATTTAAAAGGATCTAGGTGAAGATCCTTTTTGATAATCTCA
TGACCAAAATCCCTTAACGTGAGTTTTCGTTCCACTGAGCGTCAGACCCCGTAGAAAAGATCAAAGGATC
TTCTTGAGATCCTTTTTTTCTGCGCGTAATCTGCTGCTTGCAAACAAAAAAACCACCGCTACCAGCGGTG
GTTTGTTTGCCGGATCAAGAGCTACCAACTCTTTTTCCGAAGGTAACTGGCTTCAGCAGAGCGCAGATAC
CAAATACTGTTCTTCTAGTGTAGCCGTAGTTAGGCCACCACTTCAAGAACTCTGTAGCACCGCCTACATA
CCTCGCTCTGCTAATCCTGTTACCAGTGGCTGCTGCCAGTGGCGATAAGTCGTGTCTTACCGGGTTGGAC
TCAAGACGATAGTTACCGGATAAGGCGCAGCGGTCGGGCTGAACGGGGGGTTCGTGCACACAGCCCAGCT
TGGAGCGAACGACCTACACCGAACTGAGATACCTACAGCGTGAGCTATGAGAAAGCGCCACGCTTCCCGA
AGGGAGAAAGGCGGACAGGTATCCGGTAAGCGGCAGGGTCGGAACAGGAGAGCGCACGAGGGAGCTTCCA
GGGGGAAACGCCTGGTATCTTTATAGTCCTGTCGGGTTTCGCCACCTCTGACTTGAGCGTCGATTTTTGT
GATGCTCGTCAGGGGGGCGGAGCCTATGGAAAAACGCCAGCAACGCGGCCTTTTTACGGTTCCTGGCCTT
TTGCTGGCCTTTTGCTCACATGTCCTGCAGGCAGCTGCGCGCTCGCTCGCTCACTGAGGCCGCCCGGGCG
TCGGGCGACCTTTGGTCGCCCGGCCTCAGTGAGCGAGCGAGCGCGCAGAGAGGGAGTGGCCAACTCCATC
ACTAGGGGTTCCTGCGGCCTCTAGACTCGAGGCGTTGACATTGATTATTGACTAGTTATTAATAGTAATC
AATTACGGGGTCATTAGTTCATAGCCCATATATGGAGTTCCGCGTTACATAACTTACGGTAAATGGCCCG
CCTGGCTGACCGCCCAACGACCCCCGCCCATTGACGTCAATAATGACGTATGTTCCCATAGTAACGCCAA
TAGGGACTTTCCATTGACGTCAATGGGTGGAGTATTTACGGTAAACTGCCCACTTGGCAGTACATCAAGT
GTATCATATGCCAAGTACGCCCCCTATTGACGTCAATGACGGTAAATGGCCCGCCTGGCATTATGCCCAG
TACATGACCTTATGGGACTTTCCTACTTGGCAGTACATCTACGTATTAGTCATCGCTATTACCATGGTGA
TGCGGTTTTGGCAGTACATCAATGGGCGTGGATAGCGGTTTGACTCACGGGGATTTCCAAGTCTCCACCC
CATTGACGTCAATGGGAGTTTGTTTTGGCACCAAAATCAACGGGACTTTCCAAAATGTCGTAACAACTCC
GCCCCATTGACGCAAATGGGCGGTAGGCGTGTACGGTGGGAGGTCTATATAAGCAGAGCTCTCTGGCTAA
CTACCGGTGCCACCATGGCCCCAAAGAAGAAGCGGAAGGTCGGTATCCACGGAGTCCCAGCAGCCAAGCG
GAACTACATCCTGGGCCTGGACATCGGCATCACCAGCGTGGGCTACGGCATCATCGACTACGAGACACGG
GACGTGATCGATGCCGGCGTGCGGCTGTTCAAAGAGGCCAACGTGGAAAACAACGAGGGCAGGCGGAGCA
AGAGAGGCGCCAGAAGGCTGAAGCGGCGGAGGCGGCATAGAATCCAGAGAGTGAAGAAGCTGCTGTTCGA
CTACAACCTGCTGACCGACCACAGCGAGCTGAGCGGCATCAACCCCTACGAGGCCAGAGTGAAGGGCCTG
AGCCAGAAGCTGAGCGAGGAAGAGTTCTCTGCCGCCCTGCTGCACCTGGCCAAGAGAAGAGGCGTGCACA
ACGTGAACGAGGTGGAAGAGGACACCGGCAACGAGCTGTCCACCAAAGAGCAGATCAGCCGGAACAGCAA
GGCCCTGGAAGAGAAATACGTGGCCGAACTGCAGCTGGAACGGCTGAAGAAAGACGGCGAAGTGCGGGGC
AGCATCAACAGATTCAAGACCAGCGACTACGTGAAAGAAGCCAAACAGCTGCTGAAGGTGCAGAAGGCCT
ACCACCAGCTGGACCAGAGCTTCATCGACACCTACATCGACCTGCTGGAAACCCGGCGGACCTACTATGA
GGGACCTGGCGAGGGCAGCCCCTTCGGCTGGAAGGACATCAAAGAATGGTACGAGATGCTGATGGGCCAC
TGCACCTACTTCCCCGAGGAACTGCGGAGCGTGAAGTACGCCTACAACGCCGACCTGTACAACGCCCTGA
ACGACCTGAACAATCTCGTGATCACCAGGGACGAGAACGAGAAGCTGGAATATTACGAGAAGTTCCAGA
